Addgene plasmid #140097: pcDNA3-mScarlet-gamma9
Purpose: Expresses an mScarlet-tagged gamma9 subunit for visualizing G beta-gamma translocation
Depositing lab: Michael Bruchas. Depositing organization: University of Washington. Publication: A photoswitchable GPCR-based opsin for presynaptic inhibition. Copits BA, Gowrishankar R, O'Neill PR, Li JN, Girven KS, Yoo JJ, Meshik X, Parker KE, Spangler SM, Elerding AJ, Brown BJ, Shirley SE, Ma KKL, Vasquez AM, Stander MC, Kalyanaraman V, Vogt SK, Samineni VK, Patriarchi T, Tian L, Gautam N, Sunahara RK, Gereau RW 4th, Bruchas MR. Neuron. 2021 Jun 2;109(11):1791-1809.e11. doi: 10.1016/j.neuron.2021.04.026. Epub 2021 May 11. PubMed 33979635.
Backbone
  Vector backbone: pcDNA3..1
  Backbone manufacturer: Invitrogen
  Backbone size w/o insert (bp): 5400
  Total vector size (bp): 6300
  Vector type: Mammalian Expression
Growth in bacteria
  Bacterial resistance: Ampicillin, 100 μg/mL
  Growth temperature: 37°C
  Growth strain: DH5alpha
  Copy number: High Copy
Gene/Insert
  Gene/Insert name: GNGT2 (alt name: gamma9)
  Insert size (bp): 900
  Promoter: CMV
  Tag / fusion protein: N-terminal mScarlet tag (N terminal on insert)
  Cloning method: Restriction Enzyme; 5′ cloning site HindIII (not destroyed); 3′ cloning site KpnI (not destroyed)
  Sequencing primers: 5′ CMV; 3′ unknown
Terms and licenses: Academic/Nonprofit Terms; Industry Terms: Not Available to Industry
Depositor comments: Please visit https://www.biorxiv.org/content/10.1101/2021.02.19.432008v1 for bioRxiv preprint.
How to cite: pcDNA3-mScarlet-gamma9 was a gift from Michael Bruchas (Addgene plasmid # 140097 ; http://n2t.net/addgene:140097 ; RRID:Addgene_140097)
