[The description below was written by a language model from this plasmid's Addgene catalogue record and pLannotate feature annotations shown in this document.]
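Description:
pcDNA3-mScarlet-gamma9 is a mammalian expression plasmid of about 6.3 kb built on the Invitrogen pcDNA3.1 backbone. It is propagated in E. coli at high copy from a ColE1/pUC-type origin under ampicillin selection (AmpR with its own bla promoter). The backbone also carries an f1 origin for single-stranded DNA production. An SV40 early promoter drives a neomycin/kanamycin phosphotransferase gene followed by an SV40 poly(A) signal, which would allow G418 selection of stably transfected mammalian cells. Residual lac promoter/operator fragments are ordinary backbone remnants.

The expression cassette uses the human CMV immediate-early enhancer and promoter, with a T7 promoter just upstream of the coding region, and ends in the bovine growth hormone polyadenylation signal. The open reading frame, cloned between HindIII and KpnI sites, starts with a red fluorescent protein that the annotation identifies as the mScarlet-I variant. A short histidine-rich stretch (scored as a partial His tag) follows, and then a roughly 200 bp G protein gamma subunit coding sequence, so the fluorophore sits at the N terminus of gamma. The catalogue names the insert GNGT2 (gamma9), whereas the automated annotation labels this segment as a fragment of human GNG11. This probably reflects similarity among closely related gamma subunits, but the record does not resolve it, nor does it state the species of the insert.

The stated purpose is to visualise G beta-gamma translocation in live cells: the tagged gamma9 reports movement of the beta-gamma complex upon receptor activation. The associated work concerns a photoswitchable GPCR-based opsin for presynaptic inhibition, where such a reporter provides an imaging readout of G protein activation.
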