Features (pLannotate 1.2.2; 22 found; start..end, strand, type, name):
    138..517     +  enhancer       CMV enhancer: human cytomegalovirus immediate early enhancer
    518..721     +  promoter       CMV promoter: human cytomegalovirus (CMV) immediate early promoter
    717..750     +  LTR            5' LTR (truncated) (fragment): truncated 5' long terminal repeat (LTR) from HIV-1
    766..784     +  promoter       T7 promoter: promoter for bacteriophage T7 RNA polymerase
    820..1515    +  CDS            mScarlet-I: mScarlet-I is a basic (constitutively fluorescent) red fluorescent protein published in 2016, derived from synthetic construct. It is reported to be a rapidly-maturing monomer with moderate acid sensitivity.
   1525..1542    +  CDS            7xHis (fragment): 6xHis affinity tag
   1546..1746    +  CDS            GNG11 (fragment): GBG11_HUMAN - Also known as GNGT11. Experimental evidence at protein level: Swiss-Prot protein existence level 1. Guanine nucleotide-binding proteins (G proteins) are involved as a modulator or transducer in various transmembrane signaling systems. The beta and gamma chains are required for the GTPase activity, for replacement of GDP by GTP, and for G protein-effector interaction. From Homo sapiens (Human).
   1826..2050    +  polyA_signal   bGH poly(A) signal: bovine growth hormone polyadenylation signal
   2054..2075    +  promoter       SV40 promoter (fragment): SV40 enhancer and early promoter
   2096..2524    +  rep_origin     f1 ori (sequence partly withheld): f1 bacteriophage origin of replication; arrow indicates direction of (+) strand synthesis
   2538..2867    +  promoter       SV40 promoter: SV40 enhancer and early promoter
   2934..3725    +  CDS            neo: KKA2_KLEPN - Also known as kan, nptII. Experimental evidence at protein level: Swiss-Prot protein existence level 1. Resistance to kanamycin, neomycin, paromomycin, ribostamycin, butirosin and gentamicin B. From Klebsiella pneumoniae.
   3749..3907    +  CDS            ble (fragment): BLE_KLEPN - Experimental evidence at protein level: Swiss-Prot protein existence level 1. Binding protein with a strong affinity to the bleomycin family of antibiotics. Binds to CL990; an antimitotic-antibiotic compound. From Klebsiella pneumoniae.
   3902..4023    +  polyA_signal   SV40 poly(A) signal: SV40 polyadenylation signal
   4096..4112    -  protein_bind   lac operator: The lac repressor binds to the lac operator to inhibit transcription in E. coli. This inhibition can be relieved by adding lactose or isopropyl-β-D-thiogalactopyranoside (IPTG). lac repressor encoded by lacI
   4120..4150    -  promoter       lac promoter: promoter for the E. coli lac operon
   4165..4186    -  protein_bind   CAP binding site: CAP binding activates transcription in the presence of cAMP. E. coli catabolite activator protein
   4199..4291    -  CDS            lacI (fragment): lac repressor; lacI; The lac repressor binds to the lac operator to inhibit transcription in E. coli. This inhibition can be relieved by adding lactose or isopropyl-β-D-thiogalactopyranoside (IPTG).
   4474..5062    -  rep_origin     ori: high-copy-number ColE1/pMB1/pBR322/pUC origin of replication
   5233..6093    -  CDS            AmpR: β-lactamase; bla; confers resistance to ampicillin, carbenicillin, and related antibiotics
   6094..6198    -  promoter       AmpR promoter: bla
   6257..6309    -  misc_feature   bom (fragment): basis of mobility region from pBR322
>Addgene plasmid #140097 | pcDNA3-mScarlet-gamma9 | addgene full sequence | sequence record 288139 | Addgene NGS Result
GTTGGAGGTCGCTGAGTAGTGCGCGAGCAAAATTTAAGCTACAACAAGGCAAGGCTTGACCGACAATTGC
ATGAAGAATCTGCTTAGGGTTAGGCGTTTTGCGCTGCTTCGCGATGTACGGGCCAGATATACGCGTTGAC
ATTGATTATTGACTAGTTATTAATAGTAATCAATTACGGGGTCATTAGTTCATAGCCCATATATGGAGTT
CCGCGTTACATAACTTACGGTAAATGGCCCGCCTGGCTGACCGCCCAACGACCCCCGCCCATTGACGTCA
ATAATGACGTATGTTCCCATAGTAACGCCAATAGGGACTTTCCATTGACGTCAATGGGTGGAGTATTTAC
GGTAAACTGCCCACTTGGCAGTACATCAAGTGTATCATATGCCAAGTACGCCCCCTATTGACGTCAATGA
CGGTAAATGGCCCGCCTGGCATTATGCCCAGTACATGACCTTATGGGACTTTCCTACTTGGCAGTACATC
TACGTATTAGTCATCGCTATTACCATGGTGATGCGGTTTTGGCAGTACATCAATGGGCGTGGATAGCGGT
TTGACTCACGGGGATTTCCAAGTCTCCACCCCATTGACGTCAATGGGAGTTTGTTTTGGCACCAAAATCA
ACGGGACTTTCCAAAATGTCGTAACAACTCCGCCCCATTGACGCAAATGGGCGGTAGGCGTGTACGGTGG
GAGGTCTATATAAGCAGAGCTCTCTGGCTAACTAGAGAACCCACTGCTTACTGGCTTATCGAAATTAATA
CGACTCACTATAGGGAGACCCAAGCTGGCTAGCGTTTAAACTTAAGCTTATGGTGAGCAAGGGCGAGGCA
GTGATCAAGGAGTTCATGCGGTTCAAGGTGCACATGGAGGGCTCCATGAACGGCCACGAGTTCGAGATCG
AGGGCGAGGGCGAGGGCCGCCCCTACGAGGGCACCCAGACCGCCAAGCTGAAGGTGACCAAGGGTGGCCC
CCTGCCCTTCTCCTGGGACATCCTGTCCCCTCAGTTCATGTACGGCTCCAGGGCCTTCATCAAGCACCCC
GCCGACATCCCCGACTACTATAAGCAGTCCTTCCCCGAGGGCTTCAAGTGGGAGCGCGTGATGAACTTCG
AGGACGGCGGCGCCGTGACCGTGACCCAGGACACCTCCCTGGAGGACGGCACCCTGATCTACAAGGTGAA
GCTCCGCGGCACCAACTTCCCTCCTGACGGCCCCGTAATGCAGAAGAAGACAATGGGCTGGGAAGCGTCC
ACCGAGCGGTTGTACCCCGAGGACGGCGTGCTGAAGGGCGACATTAAGATGGCCCTGCGCCTGAAGGACG
GCGGCCGCTACCTGGCGGACTTCAAGACCACCTACAAGGCCAAGAAGCCCGTGCAGATGCCCGGCGCCTA
CAACGTCGACCGCAAGTTGGACATCACCTCCCACAACGAGGACTACACCGTGGTGGAACAGTACGAACGC
TCCGAGGGCCGCCACTCCACCGGCGGCATGGACGAGCTGTACAAGGGTACCATGCATCACCATCACCATC
ACGCCCAGGATCTCAGCGAGAAGGACCTGTTGAAGATGGAGGTGGAGCAGCTGAAGAAAGAAGTGAAAAA
CACAAGAATTCCGATTTCCAAAGCGGGAAAGGAAATCAAGGAGTACGTGGAGGCCCAAGCAGGAAACGAT
CCTTTTCTCAAAGGCATCCCTGAGGACAAGAATCCCTTCAAGGAAAAAGGCGGTTGTATAATAAGCTGAG
AATTCTGCAGATATCCAGCACAGTGGCGGCCGCTCGAGTCTAGAGGGCCCGTTTAAACCCGCTGATCAGC
CTCGACTGTGCCTTCTAGTTGCCAGCCATCTGTTGTTTGCCCCTCCCCCGTGCCTTCCTTGACCCTGGAA
GGTGCCACTCCCACTGTCCTTTCCTAATAAAATGAGGAAATTGCATCGCATTGTCTGAGTAGGTGTCATT
CTATTCTGGGGGGTGGGGTGGGGCAGGACAGCAAGGGGGAGGATTGGGAAGACAATAGCAGGCATGCTGG
GGATGCGGTGGGCTCTATGGCTTCTGAGGCGGAAAGAACCAGCTGGGGCTCTAGGGGGTATCCCC
[124 nt withheld, positions 2096-2219]
C
[91 nt withheld, positions 2221-2311]
A
[49 nt withheld, positions 2313-2361]
CCTTTGACGTTGGAGTCCACGTTCTTT
[37 nt withheld, positions 2389-2425]
ACCCTATCTCGGTCTATTCTTTTGATTTATAAGGGATTTTGCCGATTTCGGCCTATTGGTTAAAAAATGA
GCTGATTTAACAAAAATTTAACGCGAATTAATTCTGTGGAATGTGTGTCAGTTAGGGTGTGGAAAGTCCC
CAGGCTCCCCAGCAGGCAGAAGTATGCAAAGCATGCATCTCAATTAGTCAGCAACCAGGTGTGGAAAGTC
CCCAGGCTCCCCAGCAGGCAGAAGTATGCAAAGCATGCATCTCAATTAGTCAGCAACCATAGTCCCGCCC
CTAACTCCGCCCATCCCGCCCCTAACTCCGCCCAGTTCCGCCCATTCTCCGCCCCATGGCTGACTAATTT
TTTTTATTTATGCAGAGGCCGAGGCCGCCTCTGCCTCTGAGCTATTCCAGAAGTAGTGAGGAGGCTTTTT
TGGAGGCCTAGGCTTTTGCAAAAAGCTCCCGGGAGCTTGTATATCCATTTTCGGATCTGATCAAGAGACA
GGATGAGGATCGTTTCGCATGATTGAACAAGATGGATTGCACGCAGGTTCTCCGGCCGCTTGGGTGGAGA
GGCTATTCGGCTATGACTGGGCACAACAGACAATCGGCTGCTCTGATGCCGCCGTGTTCCGGCTGTCAGC
GCAGGGGCGCCCGGTTCTTTTTGTCAAGACCGACCTGTCCGGTGCCCTGAATGAACTGCAGGACGAGGCA
GCGCGGCTATCGTGGCTGGCCACGACGGGCGTTCCTTGCGCAGCTGTGCTCGACGTTGTCACTGAAGCGG
GAAGGGACTGGCTGCTATTGGGCGAAGTGCCGGGGCAGGATCTCCTGTCATCTCACCTTGCTCCTGCCGA
GAAAGTATCCATCATGGCTGATGCAATGCGGCGGCTGCATACGCTTGATCCGGCTACCTGCCCATTCGAC
CACCAAGCGAAACATCGCATCGAGCGAGCACGTACTCGGATGGAAGCCGGTCTTGTCGATCAGGATGATC
TGGACGAAGAGCATCAGGGGCTCGCGCCAGCCGAACTGTTCGCCAGGCTCAAGGCGCGCATGCCCGACGG
CGAGGATCTCGTCGTGACCCATGGCGATGCCTGCTTGCCGAATATCATGGTGGAAAATGGCCGCTTTTCT
GGATTCATCGACTGTGGCCGGCTGGGTGTGGCGGACCGCTATCAGGACATAGCGTTGGCTACCCGTGATA
TTGCTGAAGAGCTTGGCGGCGAATGGGCTGACCGCTTCCTCGTGCTTTACGGTATCGCCGCTCCCGATTC
GCAGCGCATCGCCTTCTATCGCCTTCTTGACGAGTTCTTCTGAGCGGGACTCTGGGGTTCGAAATGACCG
ACCAAGCGACGCCCAACCTGCCATCACGAGATTTCGATTCCACCGCCGCCTTCTATGAAAGGTTGGGCTT
CGGAATCGTTTTCCGGGACGCCGGCTGGATGATCCTCCAGCGCGGGGATCTCATGCTGGAGTTCTTCGCC
CACCCCAACTTGTTTATTGCAGCTTATAATGGTTACAAATAAAGCAATAGCATCACAAATTTCACAAATA
AAGCATTTTTTTCACTGCATTCTAGTTGTGGTTTGTCCAAACTCATCAATGTATCTTATCATGTCTGTAT
ACCGTCGACCTCTAGCTAGAGCTTGGCGTAATCATGGTCATAGCTGTTTCCTGTGTGAAATTGTTATCCG
CTCACAATTCCACACAACATACGAGCCGGAAGCATAAAGTGTAAAGCCTGGGGTGCCTAATGAGTGAGCT
AACTCACATTAATTGCGTTGCGCTCACTGCCCGCTTTCCAGTCGGGAAACCTGTCGTGCCAGCTGCATTA
ATGAATCGGCCAACGCGCGGGGAGAGGCGGTTTGCGTATTGGGCGCTCTTCCGCTTCCTCGCTCACTGAC
TCGCTGCGCTCGGTCGTTCGGCTGCGGCGAGCGGTATCAGCTCACTCAAAGGCGGTAATACGGTTATCCA
CAGAATCAGGGGATAACGCAGGAAAGAACATGTGAGCAAAAGGCCAGCAAAAGGCCAGGAACCGTAAAAA
GGCCGCGTTGCTGGCGTTTTTCCATAGGCTCCGCCCCCCTGACGAGCATCACAAAAATCGACGCTCAAGT
CAGAGGTGGCGAAACCCGACAGGACTATAAAGATACCAGGCGTTTCCCCCTGGAAGCTCCCTCGTGCGCT
CTCCTGTTCCGACCCTGCCGCTTACCGGATACCTGTCCGCCTTTCTCCCTTCGGGAAGCGTGGCGCTTTC
TCATAGCTCACGCTGTAGGTATCTCAGTTCGGTGTAGGTCGTTCGCTCCAAGCTGGGCTGTGTGCACGAA
CCCCCCGTTCAGCCCGACCGCTGCGCCTTATCCGGTAACTATCGTCTTGAGTCCAACCCGGTAAGACACG
ACTTATCGCCACTGGCAGCAGCCACTGGTAACAGGATTAGCAGAGCGAGGTATGTAGGCGGTGCTACAGA
GTTCTTGAAGTGGTGGCCTAACTACGGCTACACTAGAAGAACAGTATTTGGTATCTGCGCTCTGCTGAAG
CCAGTTACCTTCGGAAAAAGAGTTGGTAGCTCTTGATCCGGCAAACAAACCACCGCTGGTAGCGGTGGTT
TTTTTGTTTGCAAGCAGCAGATTACGCGCAGAAAAAAAGGATCTCAAGAAGATCCTTTGATCTTTTCTAC
GGGGTCTGACGCTCAGTGGAACGAAAACTCACGTTAAGGGATTTTGGTCATGAGATTATCAAAAAGGATC
TTCACCTAGATCCTTTTAAATTAAAAATGAAGTTTTAAATCAATCTAAAGTATATATGAGTAAACTTGGT
CTGACAGTTACCAATGCTTAATCAGTGAGGCACCTATCTCAGCGATCTGTCTATTTCGTTCATCCATAGT
TGCCTGACTCCCCGTCGTGTAGATAACTACGATACGGGAGGGCTTACCATCTGGCCCCAGTGCTGCAATG
ATACCGCGAGACCCACGCTCACCGGCTCCAGATTTATCAGCAATAAACCAGCCAGCCGGAAGGGCCGAGC
GCAGAAGTGGTCCTGCAACTTTATCCGCCTCCATCCAGTCTATTAATTGTTGCCGGGAAGCTAGAGTAAG
TAGTTCGCCAGTTAATAGTTTGCGCAACGTTGTTGCCATTGCTACAGGCATCGTGGTGTCACGCTCGTCG
TTTGGTATGGCTTCATTCAGCTCCGGTTCCCAACGATCAAGGCGAGTTACATGATCCCCCATGTTGTGCA
AAAAAGCGGTTAGCTCCTTCGGTCCTCCGATCGTTGTCAGAAGTAAGTTGGCCGCAGTGTTATCACTCAT
GGTTATGGCAGCACTGCATAATTCTCTTACTGTCATGCCATCCGTAAGATGCTTTTCTGTGACTGGTGAG
TACTCAACCAAGTCATTCTGAGAATAGTGTATGCGGCGACCGAGTTGCTCTTGCCCGGCGTCAATACGGG
ATAATACCGCGCCACATAGCAGAACTTTAAAAGTGCTCATCATTGGAAAACGTTCTTCGGGGCGAAAACT
CTCAAGGATCTTACCGCTGTTGAGATCCAGTTCGATGTAACCCACTCGTGCACCCAACTGATCTTCAGCA
TCTTTTACTTTCACCAGCGTTTCTGGGTGAGCAAAAACAGGAAGGCAAAATGCCGCAAAAAAGGGAATAA
GGGCGACACGGAAATGTTGAATACTCATACTCTTCCTTTTTCAATATTATTGAAGCATTTATCAGGGTTA
TTGTCTCATGAGCGGATACATATTTGAATGTATTTAGAAAAATAAACAAATAGGGGTTCCGCGCACATTT
CCCCGAAAAGTGCCACCTGACGTCGACGGATCGGGAGATCTCCCGATCCCCTATGGTGCACTCTCAGTAC
AATCTGCTCTGATGCCGCATAGTTAAGCCAGTATCTGCTCCCTGCTTGTGT
