>Addgene plasmid #140097 | pcDNA3-mScarlet-gamma9 | depositor partial sequence | sequence record 271660 | mScarlet-gamma9 open reading frame
ATGGTGAGCAAGGGCGAGGCAGTGATCAAGGAGTTCATGCGGTTCAAGGTGCACATGGAGGGCTCCATGA
ACGGCCACGAGTTCGAGATCGAGGGCGAGGGCGAGGGCCGCCCCTACGAGGGCACCCAGACCGCCAAGCT
GAAGGTGACCAAGGGTGGCCCCCTGCCCTTCTCCTGGGACATCCTGTCCCCTCAGTTCATGTACGGCTCC
AGGGCCTTCATCAAGCACCCCGCCGACATCCCCGACTACTATAAGCAGTCCTTCCCCGAGGGCTTCAAGT
GGGAGCGCGTGATGAACTTCGAGGACGGCGGCGCCGTGACCGTGACCCAGGACACCTCCCTGGAGGACGG
CACCCTGATCTACAAGGTGAAGCTCCGCGGCACCAACTTCCCTCCTGACGGCCCCGTAATGCAGAAGAAG
ACAATGGGCTGGGAAGCGTCCACCGAGCGGTTGTACCCCGAGGACGGCGTGCTGAAGGGCGACATTAAGA
TGGCCCTGCGCCTGAAGGACGGCGGCCGCTACCTGGCGGACTTCAAGACCACCTACAAGGCCAAGAAGCC
CGTGCAGATGCCCGGCGCCTACAACGTCGACCGCAAGTTGGACATCACCTCCCACAACGAGGACTACACC
GTGGTGGAACAGTACGAACGCTCCGAGGGCCGCCACTCCACCGGCGGCATGGACGAGCTGTACAAGGGTA
CCATGCATCACCATCACCATCACGCCCAGGATCTCAGCGAGAAGGACCTGTTGAAGATGGAGGTGGAGCA
GCTGAAGAAAGAAGTGAAAAACACAAGAATTCCGATTTCCAAAGCGGGAAAGGAAATCAAGGAGTACGTG
GAGGCCCAAGCAGGAAACGATCCTTTTCTCAAAGGCATCCCTGAGGACAAGAATCCCTTCAAGGAAAAAG
GCGGTTGTATAATAAGCTGAGAATTCTGCAGATATCCAGCACAGTGGCGGCCGCTCGAGTCTAGAGGGCC
CGTTTAA
